Addgene plasmid #222081: pVP144
Purpose: Single component CRISPR-mediated base-editor for Agrobacterium genetic engineering visually marked with sfGFP for guide insertion and eforRED for plasmid eviction.
Depositing lab: Wayne Parrott. Depositing organization: University of Georgia. Publication: Single component CRISPR-mediated base-editors for Agrobacterium and their use to develop an improved suite of strains. Pennetti VJ, LaFayette PR, Parrott WA. Biodes Res. 2025 Feb 27;7(1):100001. doi: 10.1016/j.bidere.2025.100001. eCollection 2025 Mar. PubMed 41415724.
Backbone
  Vector backbone: pVP073
  Vector type: Bacterial Expression, CRISPR
Growth in bacteria
  Bacterial resistance: Spectinomycin, 50 μg/mL
  Growth temperature: 37°C
  Growth strain: DH5alpha
  Growth instructions: Originally cloned in NEB-10beta cells
  Copy number: High Copy
Gene/Insert
  Gene/Insert name: dCas9-PmCDA1, sfGFP, sacB and eforRED
  Species: Synthetic
  Cloning method: Gibson Cloning
  Sequencing primers: 5′ GTATGATGAGAGCACCGATGAG
Resource information
  A portion of this plasmid was derived from a plasmid made by: Rodrigues et al., 2020 (doi.org/10.1073/pnas.2013338118)
Terms and licenses: Academic/Nonprofit Terms; Industry Terms: Not Available to Industry
Depositor comments: sfGFP and scaffold was amplified from: pEN-L1-PJ23119-Bsa1-PglpT-sfGFP-TrrfB-Bsa1-Scaf-L2. sacB was amplified from: pEN-R2-SacB-L3. The base editor expression unit was amplified from: pEN-L4-PvirB-dCas9-CDA-UL-T3T-R1. eforRed was synthesized. Please visit https://doi.org/10.1101/2024.08.04.606528 for bioRxiv preprint.
How to cite: pVP144 was a gift from Wayne Parrott (Addgene plasmid # 222081 ; http://n2t.net/addgene:222081 ; RRID:Addgene_222081)
