[The description below was written by a language model from this plasmid's Addgene catalogue record and pLannotate feature annotations shown in this document.]
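Description:
pVP144 is a single-plasmid CRISPR cytosine base editor for genetic engineering of Agrobacterium, built on the pVP073 backbone by Gibson assembly and sequenced at about 14.9 kb. It is a shuttle vector. A high-copy ColE1/pUC-type origin with the pBR322 bom site supports propagation in E. coli. The pVS1 oriV with its RepA and StaA replication and stability genes maintains the plasmid in Agrobacterium. Selection is by spectinomycin through an aadA (SmR) gene; only a short fragment of a gentamicin resistance gene is annotated next to it.

The editor is a fusion of catalytically dead S. pyogenes Cas9 to the sea lamprey cytidine deaminase PmCDA1 and the phage PBS2 uracil glycosylase inhibitor (UGI). A short region between dCas9 and the deaminase is annotated as a human CRK fragment and presumably serves as a linker. The depositor notes indicate that this expression unit came from a source plasmid whose name includes PvirB, but no promoter for it appears in the feature table.

Downstream, a J23119 promoter is followed by a superfolder GFP cassette with rrnB T1 and T7Te terminators, and then the gRNA scaffold. The source plasmid's name suggests the sfGFP cassette is flanked by BsaI sites. Replacing it with a spacer would therefore join the promoter to the guide and turn colonies non-fluorescent, giving a visual screen for guide insertion.

After editing, the plasmid can be removed in two ways. The sacB gene, under its native promoter, provides sucrose counter-selection. A constitutively expressed eforRED chromoprotein colours cells that still carry the plasmid, so cured colonies can be recognised by loss of colour.
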