Features (pLannotate 1.2.2; 23 found; start..end, strand, type, name):
   4006..4176    +  CDS            CRK (fragment): CRK_HUMAN - Experimental evidence at protein level: Swiss-Prot protein existence level 1. [Isoform Crk-II]: Regulates cell adhesion, spreading and migration (PubMed:31311869). Mediates attachment-induced MAPK8 activation, membrane ruffling and cell motility in a Rac-dependent manner. Involved in phagocytosis of apoptotic cells and cell motility via its interaction with DOCK1 and DOCK4 (PubMed:19004829). May regulate the EFNA5-EPHA3 signaling (By similarity). From Homo sapiens (Human).
   4339..4963    +  CDS            PmCDA1 (fragment): cytidine deaminase from the sea lamprey Petromyzon marinus (Rogozin et al., 2007)
   4969..5220    +  CDS            UGI: UNGI_BPPB2 - Experimental evidence at protein level: Swiss-Prot protein existence level 1. This protein binds specifically and reversibly to the host uracil-DNA glycosylase, preventing removal of uracil residues from PBS2 DNA by the host uracil-excision repair system. From Bacillus phage PBS2 (Bacteriophage PBS2).
   5292..5326    +  promoter       J23119 promoter: bacterial promoter (Registry of Standard Biological Parts BBa J23119)
   5500..6213    +  CDS            superfolder GFP: GFP variant that folds robustly even when fused to poorly folded proteins (Pédelacq et al., 2006)
   6225..6296    +  terminator     rrnB T1 terminator: transcription terminator T1 from the E. coli rrnB gene
   6312..6339    +  terminator     T7Te terminator: phage T7 early transcription terminator
   6355..6430    +  misc_RNA       gRNA scaffold: guide RNA scaffold for the Streptococcus pyogenes CRISPR/Cas9 system
   6444..6889    +  promoter       sacB promoter: sacR; sacB promoter and control region
   6890..8308    +  CDS            sacB: SACB_BACSU - Experimental evidence at protein level: Swiss-Prot protein existence level 1. From Bacillus subtilis (strain 168).
   8364..8387    +  promoter       Pc promoter (fragment): intI1 (promoter lies within the coding sequence); class 1 integron promoter
   8563..8619    +  CDS            GmR (fragment): gentamycin acetyltransferase; aacC1; confers resistance to gentamycin
   8630..9417    +  CDS            SmR (fragment): aminoglycoside adenylyltransferase (Murphy, 1985); aadA; confers resistance to spectinomycin and streptomycin
   9663..10250   +  rep_origin     ori: high-copy-number ColE1/pMB1/pBR322/pUC origin of replication
  10436..10576   -  misc_feature   bom: basis of mobility region from pBR322
  10678..10717   -  CDS            rop (fragment): Rop protein, which maintains plasmids at low copy number; rop
  10920..11114   -  rep_origin     pVS1 oriV: origin of replication for the Pseudomonas plasmid pVS1 (Heeb et al., 2000)
  11180..12253   -  CDS            pVS1 RepA: replication protein from the Pseudomonas plasmid pVS1 (Heeb et al., 2000)
  12682..13311   -  CDS            pVS1 StaA: stability protein from the Pseudomonas plasmid pVS1 (Heeb et al., 2000)
  13701..13725   +  promoter       J23119(SpeI) promoter (fragment): bacterial promoter (Registry of Standard Biological Parts BBa J23119) modified to end with an SpeI site
  13766..14446   +  CDS            eforCP: eforCP is a basic (constitutively fluorescent) red fluorescent protein published in 2008, derived from Echinopora forskaliana.
  14465..14511   +  terminator     rrnB T1 terminator: transcription terminator T1 from the E. coli rrnB gene
  14778..3975    +  CDS            dCas9 (across the origin): catalytically dead mutant of the Cas9 endonuclease from the Streptococcus pyogenes Type II CRISPR/Cas system RNA-guided DNA-binding protein that lacks endonuclease activity due to the D10A mutation in the RuvC catalytic domain and the H840A mutation in the HNH catalytic domain
>Addgene plasmid #222081 | pVP144 | addgene full sequence | sequence record 438346 | Addgene NGS Result
AAAAAAAATCTTATAGGGGCTCTTTTATTTGACAGTGGAGAGACAGCGGAAGCGACTCGTCTCAAACGGA
CAGCTCGTAGAAGGTATACACGTCGGAAGAATCGTATTTGTTATCTACAGGAGATTTTTTCAAATGAGAT
GGCGAAAGTAGATGATAGTTTCTTTCATCGACTTGAAGAGTCTTTTTTGGTGGAAGAAGACAAGAAGCAT
GAACGTCATCCTATTTTTGGAAATATAGTAGATGAAGTTGCTTATCATGAGAAATATCCAACTATCTATC
ATCTGCGAAAAAAATTGGTAGATTCTACTGATAAAGCGGATTTGCGCTTAATCTATTTGGCCTTAGCGCA
TATGATTAAGTTTCGTGGTCATTTTTTGATTGAGGGAGATTTAAATCCTGATAATAGTGATGTGGACAAA
CTATTTATCCAGTTGGTACAAACCTACAATCAATTATTTGAAGAAAACCCTATTAACGCAAGTGGAGTAG
ATGCTAAAGCGATTCTTTCTGCACGATTGAGTAAATCAAGACGATTAGAAAATCTCATTGCTCAGCTCCC
CGGTGAGAAGAAAAATGGCTTATTTGGGAATCTCATTGCTTTGTCATTGGGTTTGACCCCTAATTTTAAA
TCAAATTTTGATTTGGCAGAAGATGCTAAATTACAGCTTTCAAAAGATACTTACGATGATGATTTAGATA
ATTTATTGGCGCAAATTGGAGATCAATATGCTGATTTGTTTTTGGCAGCTAAGAATTTATCAGATGCTAT
TTTACTTTCAGATATCCTAAGAGTAAATACTGAAATAACTAAGGCTCCCCTATCAGCTTCAATGATTAAA
CGCTACGATGAACATCATCAAGACTTGACTCTTTTAAAAGCTTTAGTTCGACAACAACTTCCAGAAAAGT
ATAAAGAAATCTTTTTTGATCAATCAAAAAACGGATATGCAGGTTATATTGATGGGGGAGCTAGCCAAGA
AGAATTTTATAAATTTATCAAACCAATTTTAGAAAAAATGGATGGTACTGAGGAATTATTGGTGAAACTA
AATCGTGAAGATTTGCTGCGCAAGCAACGGACCTTTGACAACGGCTCTATTCCCCATCAAATTCACTTGG
GTGAGCTGCATGCTATTTTGAGAAGACAAGAAGACTTTTATCCATTTTTAAAAGACAATCGTGAGAAGAT
TGAAAAAATCTTGACTTTTCGAATTCCTTATTATGTTGGTCCATTGGCGCGTGGCAATAGTCGTTTTGCA
TGGATGACTCGGAAGTCTGAAGAAACAATTACCCCATGGAATTTTGAAGAAGTTGTCGATAAAGGTGCTT
CAGCTCAATCATTTATTGAACGCATGACAAACTTTGATAAAAATCTTCCAAATGAAAAAGTACTACCAAA
ACATAGTTTGCTTTATGAGTATTTTACGGTTTATAACGAATTGACAAAGGTCAAATATGTTACTGAAGGA
ATGCGAAAACCAGCATTTCTTTCAGGTGAACAGAAGAAAGCCATTGTTGATTTACTCTTCAAAACAAATC
GAAAAGTAACCGTTAAGCAATTAAAAGAAGATTATTTCAAAAAAATAGAATGTTTTGATAGTGTTGAAAT
TTCAGGAGTTGAAGATAGATTTAATGCTTCATTAGGTACCTACCATGATTTGCTAAAAATTATTAAAGAT
AAAGATTTTTTGGATAATGAAGAAAATGAAGATATCTTAGAGGATATTGTTTTAACATTGACCTTATTTG
AAGATAGGGAGATGATTGAGGAAAGACTTAAAACATATGCTCACCTCTTTGATGATAAGGTGATGAAACA
GCTTAAACGTCGCCGTTATACTGGTTGGGGACGTTTGTCTCGAAAATTGATTAATGGTATTAGGGATAAG
CAATCTGGCAAAACAATATTAGATTTTTTGAAATCAGATGGTTTTGCCAATCGCAATTTTATGCAGCTGA
TCCATGATGATAGTTTGACATTTAAAGAAGACATTCAAAAAGCACAAGTGTCTGGACAAGGCGATAGTTT
ACATGAACATATTGCAAATTTAGCTGGTAGCCCTGCTATTAAAAAAGGTATTTTACAGACTGTAAAAGTT
GTTGATGAATTGGTCAAAGTAATGGGGCGGCATAAGCCAGAAAATATCGTTATTGAAATGGCACGTGAAA
ATCAGACAACTCAAAAGGGCCAGAAAAATTCGCGAGAGCGTATGAAACGAATCGAAGAAGGTATCAAAGA
ATTAGGAAGTCAGATTCTTAAAGAGCATCCTGTTGAAAATACTCAATTGCAAAATGAAAAGCTCTATCTC
TATTATCTCCAAAATGGAAGAGACATGTATGTGGACCAAGAATTAGATATTAATCGTTTAAGTGATTATG
ATGTCGATGCCATTGTTCCACAAAGTTTCCTTAAAGACGATTCAATAGACAATAAGGTCTTAACGCGTTC
TGATAAAAATCGTGGTAAATCGGATAACGTTCCAAGTGAAGAAGTAGTCAAAAAGATGAAAAACTATTGG
AGACAACTTCTAAACGCCAAGTTAATCACTCAACGTAAGTTTGATAATTTAACGAAAGCTGAACGTGGAG
GTTTGAGTGAACTTGATAAAGCTGGTTTTATCAAACGCCAATTGGTTGAAACTCGCCAAATCACTAAGCA
TGTGGCACAAATTTTGGATAGTCGCATGAATACTAAATACGATGAAAATGATAAACTTATTCGAGAGGTT
AAAGTGATTACCTTAAAATCTAAATTAGTTTCTGACTTCCGAAAAGATTTCCAATTCTATAAAGTACGTG
AGATTAACAATTACCATCATGCCCATGATGCGTATCTAAATGCCGTCGTTGGAACTGCTTTGATTAAGAA
ATATCCAAAACTTGAATCGGAGTTTGTCTATGGTGATTATAAAGTTTATGATGTTCGTAAAATGATTGCT
AAGTCTGAGCAAGAAATAGGCAAAGCAACCGCAAAATATTTCTTTTACTCTAATATCATGAACTTCTTCA
AAACAGAAATTACACTTGCAAATGGAGAGATTCGCAAACGCCCTCTAATCGAAACTAATGGGGAAACTGG
AGAAATTGTCTGGGATAAAGGGCGAGATTTTGCCACAGTGCGCAAAGTATTGTCCATGCCCCAAGTCAAT
ATTGTCAAGAAAACAGAAGTACAGACAGGCGGATTCTCCAAGGAGTCAATTTTACCAAAAAGAAATTCGG
ACAAGCTTATTGCTCGTAAAAAAGACTGGGATCCAAAAAAATATGGTGGTTTTGATAGTCCAACGGTAGC
TTATTCAGTCCTAGTGGTTGCTAAGGTGGAAAAAGGGAAATCGAAGAAGTTAAAATCCGTTAAAGAGTTA
CTAGGGATCACAATTATGGAAAGAAGTTCCTTTGAAAAAAATCCGATTGACTTTTTAGAAGCTAAAGGAT
ATAAGGAAGTTAAAAAAGACTTAATCATTAAACTACCTAAATATAGTCTTTTTGAGTTAGAAAACGGTCG
TAAACGGATGCTGGCTAGTGCCGGAGAATTACAAAAAGGAAATGAGCTGGCTCTGCCAAGCAAATATGTG
AATTTTTTATATTTAGCTAGTCATTATGAAAAGTTGAAGGGTAGTCCAGAAGATAACGAACAAAAACAAT
TGTTTGTGGAGCAGCATAAGCATTATTTAGATGAGATTATTGAGCAAATCAGTGAATTTTCTAAGCGTGT
TATTTTAGCAGATGCCAATTTAGATAAAGTTCTTAGTGCATATAACAAACATAGAGACAAACCAATACGT
GAACAAGCAGAAAATATTATTCATTTATTTACGTTGACGAATCTTGGAGCTCCCGCTGCTTTTAAATATT
TTGATACAACAATTGATCGTAAACGATATACGTCTACAAAAGAAGTTTTAGATGCCACTCTTATCCATCA
ATCCATCACTGGTCTTTATGAAACACGCATTGATTTGAGTCAGCTAGGAGGTGACGGTGGAGGAGGTTCT
GGAGGTGGAGGTTCTGCTGAGTATGTGCGAGCCCTCTTTGACTTTAATGGGAATGATGAAGAGGATCTTC
CCTTTAAGAAAGGAGACATCCTGAGAATCCGGGATAAGCCTGAGGAGCAGTGGTGGAATGCAGAGGACAG
CGAAGGAAAGAGGGGGATGATTCCTGTCCCTTACGTGGAGAAGTATTCCGGAGACTATAAGGACCACGAC
GGAGACTACAAGGATCATGATATTGATTACAAAGACGATGACGATAAGTCTAGGCTCGAGTCCGGAGACT
ATAAGGACCACGACGGAGACTACAAGGATCATGATATTGATTACAAAGACGATGACGATAAGTCTAGGAT
GACCGACGCTGAGTACGTGAGAATCCATGAGAAGTTGGACATCTACACGTTTAAGAAACAGTTTTTCAAC
AACAAAAAATCCGTGTCGCATAGATGCTACGTTCTCTTTGAATTAAAACGACGGGGTGAACGTAGAGCGT
GTTTTTGGGGCTATGCTGTGAATAAACCACAGAGCGGGACAGAACGTGGCATTCACGCCGAAATCTTTAG
CATTAGAAAAGTCGAAGAATACCTGCGCGACAACCCCGGACAATTCACGATAAATTGGTACTCATCCTGG
AGTCCTTGTGCAGATTGCGCTGAAAAGATCTTAGAATGGTATAACCAGGAGCTGCGGGGGAACGGCCACA
CTTTGAAAATCTGGGCTTGCAAACTCTATTACGAGAAAAATGCGAGGAATCAAATTGGGCTGTGGAACCT
CAGAGATAACGGGGTTGGGTTGAATGTAATGGTAAGTGAACACTACCAATGTTGCAGGAAAATATTCATC
CAATCGTCGCACAATCAATTGAATGAGAATAGATGGCTTGAGAAGACTTTGAAGCGAGCTGAAAAACGAC
GGAGCGAGTTGTCCATTATGATTCAGGTAAAAATACTCCACACCACTAAGAGTCCTGCTGTTTCTAGAAT
GACCAACCTTTCCGACATCATAGAGAAGGAAACAGGCAAACAGTTGGTCATCCAAGAGTCGATACTCATG
CTTCCTGAAGAAGTTGAGGAGGTCATTGGGAATAAGCCGGAAAGTGACATTCTCGTACACACTGCGTATG
ATGAGAGCACCGATGAGAACGTGATGCTGCTCACGTCAGATGCCCCAGAGTACAAACCCTGGGCTCTGGT
GATTCAGGACTCTAATGGAGAGAACAAGATCAAGATGCTAGGACTGGTTGCATAATCAGAATAAGCAAAC
CCCTTGGGTTCCCTCTTTAGGAGTCTGAGGGGTTTTTTGCATTGACAGCTAGCTCAGTCCTAGGTATAAT
GCTAGCGGAGACCGAAAGTGAAACGTGATTTCATGCGTCATTTTGAACATTTTGTAAATCTTATTTAATA
ATGTGTGCGGCAATTCACATTTAATTTATGAATGTTTTCTTAACATCGCGGCAACTCAAGAAACGGCAGG
TTCGGATCTTAGCTACTAGAGAAAGAGGAGAAATACTAGATGCGTAAAGGCGAAGAGCTGTTCACTGGTG
TCGTCCCTATTCTGGTGGAACTGGATGGTGATGTCAACGGTCATAAGTTTTCCGTGCGTGGCGAGGGTGA
AGGTGACGCAACTAATGGTAAACTGACGCTGAAGTTCATCTGTACTACTGGTAAACTGCCGGTTCCTTGG
CCGACTCTGGTAACGACGCTGACTTATGGTGTTCAGTGCTTTGCTCGTTATCCGGACCATATGAAGCAGC
ATGACTTCTTCAAGTCCGCCATGCCGGAAGGCTATGTGCAGGAACGCACGATTTCCTTTAAGGATGACGG
CACGTACAAAACGCGTGCGGAAGTGAAATTTGAAGGCGATACCCTGGTAAACCGCATTGAGCTGAAAGGC
ATTGACTTTAAAGAGGACGGCAATATCCTGGGCCATAAGCTGGAATACAATTTTAACAGCCACAATGTTT
ACATCACCGCCGATAAACAAAAAAATGGCATTAAAGCGAATTTTAAAATTCGCCACAACGTGGAGGATGG
CAGCGTGCAGCTGGCTGATCACTACCAGCAAAACACTCCAATCGGTGATGGTCCTGTTCTGCTGCCAGAC
AATCACTATCTGAGCACGCAAAGCGTTCTGTCTAAAGATCCGAACGAGAAACGCGATCATATGGTTCTGC
TGGAGTTCGTAACCGCAGCGGGCATCACGCATGGTATGGATGAACTGTACAAATGACCAGGCATCAAATA
AAACGAAAGGCTCAGTCGAAAGACTGGGCCTTTCGTTTTATCTGTTGTTTGTCGGTGAACGCTCTCTACT
AGAGTCACACTGGCTCACCTTCGGGTGGGCCTTTCTGCGTTTATAGAGGTCTCTGTTTTAGAGCTAGAAA
TAGCAAGTTAAAATAAGGCTAGTCCGTTATCAACTTGAAAAAGTGGCACCGAGTCGGTGCTTTTTTTCAG
GTGCACATATACCTGCCGTTCACTATTATTTAGTGAAATGAGATATTATGATATTTTCTGAATTGTGATT
AAAAAGGCAACTTTATGCCCATGCAACAGAAACTATAAAAAATACAGAGAATGAAAAGAAACAGATAGAT
TTTTTAGTTCTTTAGGCCCGTAGTCTGCAAATCCTTTTATGATTTTCTATCAAACAAAAGAGGAAAATAG
ACCAGTTGCAATCCAAACGAGAGTCTAATAGAATGAGGTCGAAAAGTAAATCGCGCGGGTTTGTTACTGA
TAAAGCAGGCAAGACCTAAAATGTGTAAAGGGCAAAGTGTATACTTTGGCGTCACCCCTTACATATTTTA
GGTCTTTTTTTATTGTGCGTAACTAACTTGCCATCTTCAAACAGGAGGGCTGGAAGAAGCAGACCGCTAA
CACAGTACATAAAAAAGGAGACATGAACGATGAACATCAAAAAGTTTGCAAAACAAGCAACAGTATTAAC
CTTTACTACCGCACTGCTGGCAGGAGGCGCAACTCAAGCGTTTGCGAAAGAAACGAACCAAAAGCCATAT
AAGGAAACATACGGCATTTCCCATATTACACGCCATGATATGCTGCAAATCCCTGAACAGCAAAAAAATG
AAAAATATCAAGTTCCTGAGTTCGATTCGTCCACAATTAAAAATATCTCTTCTGCAAAAGGCCTGGACGT
TTGGGACAGCTGGCCATTACAAAACGCTGACGGCACTGTCGCAAACTATCACGGCTACCACATCGTCTTT
GCATTAGCCGGAGATCCTAAAAATGCGGATGACACATCGATTTACATGTTCTATCAAAAAGTCGGCGAAA
CTTCTATTGACAGCTGGAAAAACGCTGGCCGCGTCTTTAAAGACAGCGACAAATTCGATGCAAATGATTC
TATCCTAAAAGACCAAACACAAGAATGGTCAGGTTCAGCCACATTTACATCTGACGGAAAAATCCGTTTA
TTCTACACTGATTTCTCCGGTAAACATTACGGCAAACAAACACTGACAACTGCACAAGTTAACGTATCAG
CATCAGACAGCTCTTTGAACATCAACGGTGTAGAGGATTATAAATCAATCTTTGACGGTGACGGAAAAAC
GTATCAAAATGTACAGCAGTTCATCGATGAAGGCAACTACAGCTCAGGCGACAACCATACGCTGAGAGAT
CCTCACTACGTAGAAGATAAAGGCCACAAATACTTAGTATTTGAAGCAAACACTGGAACTGAAGATGGCT
ACCAAGGCGAAGAATCTTTATTTAACAAAGCATACTATGGCAAAAGCACATCATTCTTCCGTCAAGAAAG
TCAAAAACTTCTGCAAAGCGATAAAAAACGCACGGCTGAGTTAGCAAACGGCGCTCTCGGTATGATTGAG
CTAAACGATGATTACACACTGAAAAAAGTGATGAAACCGCTGATTGCATCTAACACAGTAACAGATGAAA
TTGAACGCGCGAACGTCTTTAAAATGAACGGCAAATGGTACCTGTTCACTGACTCCCGCGGATCAAAAAT
GACGATTGACGGCATTACGTCTAACGATATTTACATGCTTGGTTATGTTTCTAATTCTTTAACTGGCCCA
TACAAGCCGCTGAACAAAACTGGCCTTGTGTTAAAAATGGATCTTGATCCTAACGATGTAACCTTTACTT
ACTCACACTTCGCTGTACCTCAAGCGAAAGGAAACAATGTCGTGATTACAAGCTATATGACAAACAGAGG
ATTCTACGCAGACAAACAATCAACGTTTGCGCCGAGCTTCCTGCTGAACATCAAAGGCAAGAAAACATCT
GTTGTCAAAGACAGCATCCTTGAACAAGGACAATTAACAGTTAACAAATAACACCTGCAGCTGTATCTAG
AATCGCGTATGCGAGTGTGGCACGAACCCAGTGGACATAAGCCTGTTCGGTTCGTAAGCTGTAATGCAAG
TAGCGTATGCGCTCACGCAACTGGTCCAGAACCTTGACCGAACGCAGCGGTGGTAACGGCGCAGTGGCGG
TTTTCATGGCTTGTTATGACTGTTTTTTTGGGGTACAGTCTATGCCTCGGGCATCCAAGCAGCAAGCGCG
TTACGCCGTGGGTCGATGTTTGATGTTATGGAGCAGCAACGATGTTACGCAGCAGGGCAGTCGCCCTAAA
ACAAAGTTAAACATCATGGGGGAAGCGGTGATCGCCGAAGTATCGACTCAACTATCAGAGGTAGTTGGCG
TCATCGAGCGCCATCTCGAACCGACGTTGCTGGCCGTACATTTGTACGGCTCCGCAGTGGATGGCGGCCT
GAAGCCACACAGTGATATTGATTTGCTGGTTACGGTGACCGTAAGGCTTGATGAAACAACGCGGCGAGCT
TTGATCAACGACCTTTTGGAAACTTCGGCTTCCCCTGGAGAGAGCGAGATTCTCCGCGCTGTAGAAGTCA
CCATTGTTGTGCACGACGACATCATTCCGTGGCGTTATCCAGCTAAGCGCGAACTGCAATTTGGAGAATG
GCAGCGCAATGACATTCTTGCAGGTATCTTCGAGCCAGCCACGATCGACATTGATCTGGCTATCTTGCTG
ACAAAAGCAAGAGAACATAGCGTTGCCTTGGTAGGTCCAGCGGCGGAGGAACTCTTTGATCCGGTTCCTG
AACAGGATCTATTTGAGGCGCTAAATGAAACCTTAACGCTATGGAACTCGCCGCCCGACTGGGCTGGCGA
TGAGCGAAATGTAGTGCTTACGTTGTCCCGCATTTGGTACAGCGCAGTAACCGGCAAAATCGCGCCGAAG
GATGTCGCTGCCGACTGGGCAATGGAGCGCCTGCCGGCCCAGTATCAGCCCGTCATACTTGAAGCTAGAC
AGGCTTATCTTGGACAAGAAGAAGATCGCTTGGCCTCGCGCGCAGATCAGTTGGAAGAATTTGTCCACTA
CGTGAAAGGCGAGATCACCAAGGTAGTCGGCAAATAATGTCTAGCTAGAAATTCGTTCAAGCCGACGCCG
CTTCGCGGCGCGGCTTAACTCAAGCGTTAGATGCACTAAGCACATAATTGCTCACAGCCAAACTATCAGG
TCAAGTCTGCTTTTATTATTTTTAAGCGTGCATAATAAGCCCTACACAAATTGGGAGATATATCATGCAT
GACCAAAATCCCTTAACGTGAGTTTTCGTTCCACTGAGCGTCAGACCCCGTAGAAAAGATCAAAGGATCT
TCTTGAGATCCTTTTTTTCTGCGCGTAATCTGCTGCTTGCAAACAAAAAACCACCGCTACCAGCGGTGGT
TTGTTTGCCGGATCAAGAGCTACCAACTCTTTTTCCGAAGGTAACTGGCTTCAGCAGAGCGCAGATACCA
AATACTGTCCTTCTAGTGTAGCCGTAGTTAGGCCACCACTTCAAGAACTCTGTAGCACCGCCTACATACC
TCGCTCTGCTAATCCTGTTACCAGTGGCTGCTGCCAGTGGCGATAAGTCGTGTCTTACCGGGTTGGACTC
AAGACGATAGTTACCGGATAAGGCGCAGCGGTCGGGCTGAACGGGGGGTTCGTGCACACAGCCCAGCTTG
GAGCGAACGACCTACACCGAACTGAGATACCTACAGCGTGAGCTATGAGAAAGCGCCACGCTTCCCGAAG
GGAGAAAGGCGGACAGGTATCCGGTAAGCGGCAGGGTCGGAACAGGAGAGCGCACGAGGGAGCTTCCAGG
GGGAAACGCCTGGTATCTTTATAGTCCTGTCGGGTTTCGCCACCTCTGACTTGAGCGTCGATTTTTGTGA
TGCTCGTCAGGGGGGCGGAGCCTATGGAAAAACGCCAGCAACGCGGCCTTTTTACGGTTCCTGGCCTTTT
GCTGGCCTTTTGCTCACATGTTCTTTCCTGCGTTATCCCCTGATTCTGTGGATAACCGTATTACCGCCTT
TGAGTGAGCTGATACCGCTCGCCGCAGCCGAACGACCGAGCGCAGCGAGTCAGTGAGCGAGGAAGCGGAA
GAGCGCCTGATGCGGTATTTTCTCCTTACGCATCTGTGCGGTATTTCACACCGCATATGGTGCACTCTCA
GTACAATCTGCTCTGATGCCGCATAGTTAAGCCAGTATACACTCCGCTATCGCTACGTGACTGGGTCATG
GCTGCGCCCCGACACCCGCCAACACCCGCTGACGCGCCCTGACGGGCTTGTCTGCTCCCGGCATCCGCTT
ACAGACAAGCTGTGACCGGCTCCGGGAGCTGCATGTGTCAGAGGTTTTCACCGTCATCACCGAAACGCGC
GAGGCAGGGTGCCTTGATGTGGGCGCCGGCGGTCGAGTGGCGACGGCGCGGCTTGTCCGCGCCCTGGTAG
ATTGCCTGGCCGTAGGCCAGCCATTTTTGAGCGGCCAGCGGCCGCGATAGGCCGACGCGAAGCGGCGGGG
CGTAGGGAGCGCAGCGACCGAAGGGTAGGCGCTTTTTGCAGCTCTTCGGCTGTGCGCTGGCCAGACAGTT
ATGCACAGGCCAGGCGGGTTTTAAGAGTTTTAATAAGTTTTAAAGAGTTTTAGGCGGAAAAATCGCCTTT
TTTCTCTTTTATATCAGTCACTTACATGTGTGACCGGTTCCCAATGTACGGCTTTGGGTTCCCAATGTAC
GGGTTCCGGTTCCCAATGTACGGCTTTGGGTTCCCAATGTACGTGCTATCCACAGGAAAGAGAGCTTTTC
GACCTTTTTCCCCTGCTAGGGCAATTTGCCCTAGCATCTGCTCCGTACATTAGGAACCGGCGGATGCTTC
GCCCTCGATCAGGTTGCGGTAGCGCATGACTAGGATCGGGCCAGCCTGCCCCGCCTCCTCCTTCAAATCG
TACTCCGGCAGGTCATTTGACCCGATCAGCTTGCGCACGGTGAAACAGAACTTCTTGAACTCTCCGGCGC
TGCCACTGCGTTCGTAGATCGTCTTGAACAACCATCTGGCTTCTGCCTTGCCTGCGGCGCGGCGTGCCAG
GCGGTAGAGAAAACGGCCGATGCCGGGATCGATCAAAAAGTAATCGGGGTGAACCGTCAGCACGTCCGGG
TTCTTGCCTTCTGTGATCTCGCGGTACATCCAATCAGCTAGCTCGATCTCGATGTACTCCGGCCGCCCGG
TTTCGCTCTTTACGATCTTGTAGCGGCTAATCAAGGCTTCACCCTCGGATACCGTCACCAGGCGGCCGTT
CTTGGCCTTCTTCGTACGCTGCATGGCAACGTGCGTGGTGTTTAACCGAATGCAGGTTTCTACCAGGTCG
TCTTTCTGCTTTCCGCCATCGGCTCGCCGGCAGAACTTGAGTACGTCCGCAACGTGTGGACGGAACACGC
GGCCGGGCTTGTCTCCCTTCCCTTCCCGGTATCGGTTCATGGATTCGGTTAGATGGGAAACCGCCATCAG
TACCAGGTCGTAATCCCACACACTGGCCATGCCGGCCGGCCCTGCGGAAACCTCTACGTGCCCGTCTGGA
AGCTCGTAGCGGATCACCTCGCCAGCTCGTCGGTCACGCTTCGACAGACGGAAAACGGCCACGTCCATGA
TGCTGCGACTATCGCGGGTGCCCACGTCATAGAGCATCGGAACGAAAAAATCTGGTTGCTCGTCGCCCTT
GGGCGGCTTCCTAATCGACGGCGCACCGGCTGCCGGCGGTTGCCGGGATTCTTTGCGGATTCGATCAGCG
GCCGCTTGCCACGATTCACCGGGGCGTGCTTCTGCCTCGATGCGTTGCCGCTGGGCGGCCTGCGCGGCCT
TCAACTTCTCCACCAGGTCATCACCCAGCGCCGCGCCGATTTGTACCGGGCCGGATGGTTTGCGACCGCT
CACGCCGATTCCTCGGGCTTGGGGGTTCCAGTGCCATTGCAGGGCCGGCAGACAACCCAGCCGCTTACGC
CTGGCCAACCGCCCGTTCCTCCACACATGGGGCATTCCACGGCGTCGGTGCCTGGTTGTTCTTGATTTTC
CATGCCGCCTCCTTTAGCCGCTAAAATTCATCTACTCATTTATTCATTTGCTCATTTACTCTGGTAGCTG
CGCGATGTATTCAGATAGCAGCTCGGTAATGGTCTTGCCTTGGCGTACCGCGTACATCTTCAGCTTGGTG
TGATCCTCCGCCGGCAACTGAAAGTTGACCCGCTTCATGGCTGGCGTGTCTGCCAGGCTGGCCAACGTTG
CAGCCTTGCTGCTGCGTGCGCTCGGACGGCCGGCACTTAGCGTGTTTGTGCTTTTGCTCATTTTCTCTTT
ACCTCATTAACTCAAATGAGTTTTGATTTAATTTCAGCGGCCAGCGCCTGGACCTCGCGGGCAGCGTCGC
CCTCGGGTTCTGATTCAAGAACGGTTGTGCCGGCGGCGGCAGTGCCTGGGTAGCTCACGCGCTGCGTGAT
ACGGGACTCAAGAATGGGCAGCTCGTACCCGGCCAGCGCCTCGGCAACCTCACCGCCGATGCGCGTGCCT
TTGATCGCCCGCGACACGACAAAGGCCGCTTGTAGCCTTCCATCCGTGACCTCAATGCGCTGCTTAACCA
GCTCCACCAGGTCGGCGGTGGCCCATATGTCGTAAGGGCTTGGCTGCACCGGAATCAGCACGAAGTCGGC
TGCCTTGATCGCGGACACAGCCAAGTCCGCCGCCTGGGGCGCTCCGTCGATCACTACGAAGTCGCGCCGG
CCGATGGCCTTCACGTCGCGGTCAATCGTCGGGCGGTCGATGCCGACAACGGTTAGCGGTTGATCTTCCC
GCACGGCCGCCCAATCGCGGGCACTGCCCTGGGGATCGGAATCGACTAACAGAACATCGGCCCCGGCGAG
TTGCAGGGCGCGGGCTAGATGGGTTGCGATGGTCGTCTTGCCTGACCCGCCTTTCTGGTTAAGTACAGCG
ATAACCTTCATGCGTTCCCCTTGCGTATTTGTTTATTTACTCATCGCATCATATACGCAGCGACCGCATG
ACGCAAGCTGTTTTACTCAAATACACATCACCTTTTTAGACGGCGGCGCTCGGTTTCTTCAGCGGCCAAG
CTGGCCGGCCAGGCCGCCAGCTTGGCATCAGACAAACCGGCCAGGATTTCATGCAGCCGCACGGTTGATA
CGTGCGCGGGCGGCTCGAACACGTACCCGGCCGCGATCATCTCCGCCTCGATCTCTTCGGTAATGAAAAA
CGGTTCGTCCTGGCCGTCCTGGTGCGGTTTCATGCTTGTTCCTCTTGGCGTTCATTCTCGGCGGCCGCCA
GGGCGTCGGCCTCGGTCAATGCGTCCTCACGGAAGGCACCGCGCCGCCTGTTGACGGCTAGCTCAGTCCT
AGGTACAGTGCTAGCTACTAGAGATTAAAGAGGAGAAAGAGTCCCATGGCCGTCATCAAGCAGATCATGA
AGACCAAGCTGCACCTGGAAGGCACCGTCAACGGCCACGACTTCACCATCGAAGGCAAGGGCGAAGGCAA
GCCGTACGAAGGCCTGCAGCACATGAAGATGACCGTCACCAAGGGCGCCCCGCTGCCGTTCTCCGTCCAC
ATCCTGACCCCGTCCCACATGTACGGCTCCAAGCCGTTCAACAAGTACCCGGCCGACATCCCGGACTACC
ACAAGCAGTCCTTCCCGGAAGGCATGTCCTGGGAACGCTCCATGATCTTCGAAGACGGCGGCGTCTGCAC
CGCCTCCAACCACTCCTCCATCAACCTGCAGGAAAACTGCTTCATCTACGACGTCAAGTTCCACGGCGTC
AACCTGCCGCCGGACGGCCCGGTCATGCAGAAGACCATCGCCGGCTGGGAACCGTCCGTCGAAACCCTGT
ACGTCCGCGACGGCATGCTGAAGTCCGACACCGCCATGGTCTTCAAGCTGAAGGGCGGCGGCCACCACCG
CGTCGACTTCAAGACCACCTACAAGGCCAAGAAGCCGGTCAAGCTGCCGGAATTCCACTTCGTCGAACAC
CGCCTGGAACTGACCAAGCACGACAAGGACTTCACCACCTGGGACCAGCAGGAAGCCGCCGAAGGCCACT
TCTCCCCGCTGCCGAAGGCCCTGCCGTAATAGAGCTCAGGACATCAAATAAAACGAAAGGCTCAGTCGAA
AGACTGGGCCTTTCGTTTTATCTGTTGTTTACGAGCATTTTCGTTCTGAGCCTGACCTGACCAACTGCGG
CCTGAATAGGTCGATCCGGTTGCTTAGTCATGGATGCGCGGTTCTCGGTCCATGTTGCGTTCCAAGACGC
CGGGCGAGGTTTCTCGCTTCAATTGAAATCATAAAGAAGCAATTGAAAATTTTCGAGTAACCGACCCTCC
CGATAATCTTCAACATAAAACAACGCACTTCTTCCAACGGGAGAGGCGGTGTTAGTTGCGAGCTAAGGAG
AGGCTCCATGGATAAGAAATACTCAATAGGCTTAGCTATCGGCACAAATAGCGTCGGATGGGCGGTGATC
ACTGATGAATATAAGGTTCCGTCTAAAAAGTTCAAGGTTCTGGGAAATACAGACCGCCACAGTATC
